>Addgene plasmid #204231 | pET28a MDHM_YEAST | addgene full sequence | sequence record 413335 | Addgene NGS Result
TGGCGAATGGG
[124 nt withheld, positions 12-135]
C
[91 nt withheld, positions 137-227]
A
[49 nt withheld, positions 229-277]
CCTTTGACGTTGGAGTCCACGTTCTTT
[37 nt withheld, positions 305-341]
ACCCTATCTCGGTCTATTCTTTTGATTTATAAGGGATTTTGCCGATTTCGGCCTATTGGTTAAAAAATGA
GCTGATTTAACAAAAATTTAACGCGAATTTTAACAAAATATTAACGCTTACAATTTAGGTGGCACTTTTC
GGGGAAATGTGCGCGGAACCCCTATTTGTTTATTTTTCTAAATACATTCAAATATGTATCCGCTCATGAA
TTAATTCTTAGAAAAACTCATCGAGCATCAAATGAAACTGCAATTTATTCATATCAGGATTATCAATACC
ATATTTTTGAAAAAGCCGTTTCTGTAATGAAGGAGAAAACTCACCGAGGCAGTTCCATAGGATGGCAAGA
TCCTGGTATCGGTCTGCGATTCCGACTCGTCCAACATCAATACAACCTATTAATTTCCCCTCGTCAAAAA
TAAGGTTATCAAGTGAGAAATCACCATGAGTGACGACTGAATCCGGTGAGAATGGCAAAAGTTTATGCAT
TTCTTTCCAGACTTGTTCAACAGGCCAGCCATTACGCTCGTCATCAAAATCACTCGCATCAACCAAACCG
TTATTCATTCGTGATTGCGCCTGAGCGAGACGAAATACGCGATCGCTGTTAAAAGGACAATTACAAACAG
GAATCGAATGCAACCGGCGCAGGAACACTGCCAGCGCATCAACAATATTTTCACCTGAATCAGGATATTC
TTCTAATACCTGGAATGCTGTTTTCCCGGGGATCGCAGTGGTGAGTAACCATGCATCATCAGGAGTACGG
ATAAAATGCTTGATGGTCGGAAGAGGCATAAATTCCGTCAGCCAGTTTAGTCTGACCATCTCATCTGTAA
CATCATTGGCAACGCTACCTTTGCCATGTTTCAGAAACAACTCTGGCGCATCGGGCTTCCCATACAATCG
ATAGATTGTCGCACCTGATTGCCCGACATTATCGCGAGCCCATTTATACCCATATAAATCAGCATCCATG
TTGGAATTTAATCGCGGCCTAGAGCAAGACGTTTCCCGTTGAATATGGCTCATAACACCCCTTGTATTAC
TGTTTATGTAAGCAGACAGTTTTATTGTTCATGACCAAAATCCCTTAACGTGAGTTTTCGTTCCACTGAG
CGTCAGACCCCGTAGAAAAGATCAAAGGATCTTCTTGAGATCCTTTTTTTCTGCGCGTAATCTGCTGCTT
GCAAACAAAAAAACCACCGCTACCAGCGGTGGTTTGTTTGCCGGATCAAGAGCTACCAACTCTTTTTCCG
AAGGTAACTGGCTTCAGCAGAGCGCAGATACCAAATACTGTCCTTCTAGTGTAGCCGTAGTTAGGCCACC
ACTTCAAGAACTCTGTAGCACCGCCTACATACCTCGCTCTGCTAATCCTGTTACCAGTGGCTGCTGCCAG
TGGCGATAAGTCGTGTCTTACCGGGTTGGACTCAAGACGATAGTTACCGGATAAGGCGCAGCGGTCGGGC
TGAACGGGGGGTTCGTGCACACAGCCCAGCTTGGAGCGAACGACCTACACCGAACTGAGATACCTACAGC
GTGAGCTATGAGAAAGCGCCACGCTTCCCGAAGGGAGAAAGGCGGACAGGTATCCGGTAAGCGGCAGGGT
CGGAACAGGAGAGCGCACGAGGGAGCTTCCAGGGGGAAACGCCTGGTATCTTTATAGTCCTGTCGGGTTT
CGCCACCTCTGACTTGAGCGTCGATTTTTGTGATGCTCGTCAGGGGGGCGGAGCCTATGGAAAAACGCCA
GCAACGCGGCCTTTTTACGGTTCCTGGCCTTTTGCTGGCCTTTTGCTCACATGTTCTTTCCTGCGTTATC
CCCTGATTCTGTGGATAACCGTATTACCGCCTTTGAGTGAGCTGATACCGCTCGCCGCAGCCGAACGACC
GAGCGCAGCGAGTCAGTGAGCGAGGAAGCGGAAGAGCGCCTGATGCGGTATTTTCTCCTTACGCATCTGT
GCGGTATTTCACACCGCAATGGTGCACTCTCAGTACAATCTGCTCTGATGCCGCATAGTTAAGCCAGTAT
ACACTCCGCTATCGCTACGTGACTGGGTCATGGCTGCGCCCCGACACCCGCCAACACCCGCTGACGCGCC
CTGACGGGCTTGTCTGCTCCCGGCATCCGCTTACAGACAAGCTGTGACCGTCTCCGGGAGCTGCATGTGT
CAGAGGTTTTCACCGTCATCACCGAAACGCGCGAGGCAGCTGCGGTAAAGCTCATCAGCGTGGTCGTGAA
GCGATTCACAGATGTCTGCCTGTTCATCCGCGTCCAGCTCGTTGAGTTTCTCCAGAAGCGTTAATGTCTG
GCTTCTGATAAAGCGGGCCATGTTAAGGGCGGTTTTTTCCTGTTTGGTCACTGATGCCTCCGTGTAAGGG
GGATTTCTGTTCATGGGGGTAATGATACCGATGAAACGAGAGAGGATGCTCACGATACGGGTTACTGATG
ATGAACATGCCCGGTTACTGGAACGTTGTGAGGGTAAACAACTGGCGGTATGGATGCGGCGGGACCAGAG
AAAAATCACTCAGGGTCAATGCCAGCGCTTCGTTAATACAGATGTAGGTGTTCCACAGGGTAGCCAGCAG
CATCCTGCGATGCAGATCCGGAACATAATGGTGCAGGGCGCTGACTTCCGCGTTTCCAGACTTTACGAAA
CACGGAAACCGAAGACCATTCATGTTGTTGCTCAGGTCGCAGACGTTTTGCAGCAGCAGTCGCTTCACGT
TCGCTCGCGTATCGGTGATTCATTCTGCTAACCAGTAAGGCAACCCCGCCAGCCTAGCCGGGTCCTCAAC
GACAGGAGCACGATCATGCGCACCCGTGGGGCCGCCATGCCGGCGATAATGGCCTGCTTCTCGCCGAAAC
GTTTGGTGGCGGGACCAGTGACGAAGGCTTGAGCGAGGGCGTGCAAGATTCCGAATACCGCAAGCGACAG
GCCGATCATCGTCGCGCTCCAGCGAAAGCGGTCCTCGCCGAAAATGACCCAGAGCGCTGCCGGCACCTGT
CCTACGAGTTGCATGATAAAGAAGACAGTCATAAGTGCGGCGACGATAGTCATGCCCCGCGCCCACCGGA
AGGAGCTGACTGGGTTGAAGGCTCTCAAGGGCATCGGTCGAGATCCCGGTGCCTAATGAGTGAGCTAACT
TACATTAATTGCGTTGCGCTCACTGCCCGCTTTCCAGTCGGGAAACCTGTCGTGCCAGCTGCATTAATGA
ATCGGCCAACGCGCGGGGAGAGGCGGTTTGCGTATTGGGCGCCAGGGTGGTTTTTCTTTTCACCAGTGAG
ACGGGCAACAGCTGATTGCCCTTCACCGCCTGGCCCTGAGAGAGTTGCAGCAAGCGGTCCACGCTGGTTT
GCCCCAGCAGGCGAAAATCCTGTTTGATGGTGGTTAACGGCGGGATATAACATGAGCTGTCTTCGGTATC
GTCGTATCCCACTACCGAGATATCCGCACCAACGCGCAGCCCGGACTCGGTAATGGCGCGCATTGCGCCC
AGCGCCATCTGATCGTTGGCAACCAGCATCGCAGTGGGAACGATGCCCTCATTCAGCATTTGCATGGTTT
GTTGAAAACCGGACATGGCACTCCAGTCGCCTTCCCGTTCCGCTATCGGCTGAATTTGATTGCGAGTGAG
ATATTTATGCCAGCCAGCCAGACGCAGACGCGCCGAGACAGAACTTAATGGGCCCGCTAACAGCGCGATT
TGCTGGTGACCCAATGCGACCAGATGCTCCACGCCCAGTCGCGTACCGTCTTCATGGGAGAAAATAATAC
TGTTGATGGGTGTCTGGTCAGAGACATCAAGAAATAACGCCGGAACATTAGTGCAGGCAGCTTCCACAGC
AATGGCATCCTGGTCATCCAGCGGATAGTTAATGATCAGCCCACTGACGCGTTGCGCGAGAAGATTGTGC
ACCGCCGCTTTACAGGCTTCGACGCCGCTTCGTTCTACCATCGACACCACCACGCTGGCACCCAGTTGAT
CGGCGCGAGATTTAATCGCCGCGACAATTTGCGACGGCGCGTGCAGGGCCAGACTGGAGGTGGCAACGCC
AATCAGCAACGACTGTTTGCCCGCCAGTTGTTGTGCCACGCGGTTGGGAATGTAATTCAGCTCCGCCATC
GCCGCTTCCACTTTTTCCCGCGTTTTCGCAGAAACGTGGCTGGCCTGGTTCACCACGCGGGAAACGGTCT
GATAAGAGACACCGGCATACTCTGCGACATCGTATAACGTTACTGGTTTCACATTCACCACCCTGAATTG
ACTCTCTTCCGGGCGCTATCATGCCATACCGCGAAAGGTTTTGCGCCATTCGATGGTGTCCGGGATCTCG
ACGCTCTCCCTTATGCGACTCCTGCATTAGGAAGCAGCCCAGTAGTAGGTTGAGGCCGTTGAGCACCGCC
GCCGCAAGGAATGGTGCATGCAAGGAGATGGCGCCCAACAGTCCCCCGGCCACGGGGCCTGCCACCATAC
CCACGCCGAAACAAGCGCTCATGAGCCCGAAGTGGCGAGCCCGATCTTCCCCATCGGTGATGTCGGCGAT
ATAGGCGCCAGCAACCGCACCTGTGGCGCCGGTGATGCCGGCCACGATGCGTCCGGCGTAGAGGATCGAG
ATCTCGATCCCGCGAAATTAATACGACTCACTATAGGGGAATTGTGAGCGGATAACAATTCCCCTCTAGA
AATAATTTTGTTTAACTTTAAGAAGGAGATATACATATGTACAAGGTTACTGTACTGGGTGCAGGTGGTG
GCATTGGTCAACCGCTGTCCCTGCTGCTGAAGCTGAACCACAAAGTTACCGACCTGCGTCTGTACGACCT
GAAAGGTGCTAAAGGTGTGGCTACCGACCTGAGCCACATCCCGACTAACTCTGTTGTGAAAGGCTTTACT
CCGGAAGAACCGGATGGCCTGAACAACGCTCTGAAGGATACCGATATGGTTCTGATTCCAGCTGGTGTTC
CACGTAAACCAGGTATGACTCGTGACGATCTGTTCGCCATCAACGCATCCATCGTACGCGACCTGGCTGC
TGCAACCGCAGAAAGCGCACCAAACGCAGCTATCCTGGTGATCAGCAATCCAGTAAACTCTACTGTTCCG
ATCGTGGCTCAGGTACTGAAGAACAAAGGTGTGTACAACCCGAAGAAGCTGTTTGGCGTTACTACCCTGG
ACAGCATCCGTGCTGCACGCTTCATTTCCGAAGTGGAGAACACCGATCCGACCCAGGAACGTGTGAATGT
AATCGGTGGTCACTCTGGCATTACCATCATCCCACTGATCAGCCAGACCAACCACAAGCTGATGTCCGAT
GACAAACGCCACGAACTGATTCACCGTATCCAGTTTGGTGGTGACGAAGTTGTGAAAGCCAAGAACGGTG
CAGGCAGCGCAACTCTGTCTATGGCTCATGCAGGTGCTAAGTTCGCCAACGCAGTTCTGAGCGGTTTCAA
AGGTGAACGCGATGTAATCGAGCCGTCTTTCGTAGACTCTCCGCTGTTCAAATCTGAGGGCATCGAGTTC
TTCGCGTCTCCGGTGACCCTGGGTCCGGATGGTATTGAGAAGATTCACCCGATCGGTGAACTGTCTAGCG
AAGAGGAGGAGATGCTGCAAAAATGCAAAGAAACTCTGAAGAAGAACATTGAGAAAGGCGTAAACTTTGT
AGCATCCAAGGAGAACCTGTACTTCCAAGGTCATCATCACCACCATCACTAACTCGAGCACCACCACCAC
CACCACTGAGATCCGGCTGCTAACAAAGCCCGAAAGGAAGCTGAGTTGGCTGCTGCCACCGCTGAGCAAT
AACTAGCATAACCCCTTGGGGCCTCTAAACGGGTCTTGAGGGGTTTTTTGCTGAAAGGAGGAACTATATC
CGGAT
Features (pLannotate 1.2.2; 19 found; start..end, strand, type, name):
     12..440     +  rep_origin     f1 ori (sequence partly withheld): f1 bacteriophage origin of replication; arrow indicates direction of (+) strand synthesis
    493..550     +  promoter       AmpR promoter (fragment): bla
    559..1374    -  CDS            KanR: aminoglycoside phosphotransferase; aph(3')-Ia; confers resistance to kanamycin in bacteria or G418 (Geneticin®) in eukaryotes
   1496..2084    +  rep_origin     ori: high-copy-number ColE1/pMB1/pBR322/pUC origin of replication
   2270..2409    -  misc_feature   bom: basis of mobility region from pBR322
   2511..2702    -  CDS            rop: Rop protein, which maintains plasmids at low copy number; rop
   2719..3099    +  CDS            YPB1_ECOLX: Protein predicted: Swiss-Prot protein existence level 4. From Escherichia coli.
   3171..3462    -  CDS            TcR (fragment): tetracycline efflux protein; tet; confers resistance to tetracycline
   3477..3498    -  protein_bind   CAP binding site: CAP binding activates transcription in the presence of cAMP. E. coli catabolite activator protein
   3511..4593    -  CDS            lacI: lac repressor; lacI; The lac repressor binds to the lac operator to inhibit transcription in E. coli. This inhibition can be relieved by adding lactose or isopropyl-β-D-thiogalactopyranoside (IPTG).
   4594..4671    -  promoter       lacI promoter: lacI
   4679..4958    -  CDS            TcR (fragment): tetracycline efflux protein; tet; confers resistance to tetracycline
   4980..4998    +  promoter       T7 promoter: promoter for bacteriophage T7 RNA polymerase
   4999..5023    +  protein_bind   lac operator: The lac repressor binds to the lac operator to inhibit transcription in E. coli. This inhibition can be relieved by adding lactose or isopropyl-β-D-thiogalactopyranoside (IPTG). lac repressor encoded by lacI
   5038..5060    +  RBS            RBS: efficient ribosome binding site from bacteriophage T7 gene 10 (Olins and Rangwala, 1989)
   5071..6021    +  CDS            MDH1 (fragment): MDHM_YEAST - Experimental evidence at protein level: Swiss-Prot protein existence level 1. From Saccharomyces cerevisiae (strain ATCC 204508 / S288c) (Baker's yeast).
   6070..6087    +  CDS            9xHis (fragment): 9xHis affinity tag
   6097..6146    +  CDS            SET1 (fragment): solubility-enhancement tag derived from T7 phage gene 10B
   6154..6201    +  terminator     T7 terminator: transcription terminator for bacteriophage T7 RNA polymerase
