[The description below was written by a language model from this plasmid's Addgene catalogue record and pLannotate feature annotations shown in this document.]
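Description:
pET28a MDHM_YEAST is a bacterial expression plasmid built on the Novagen pET28a backbone for producing the mitochondrial malate dehydrogenase of Saccharomyces cerevisiae (MDH1, YKL085W) in E. coli. It is maintained through a ColE1/pBR322-type origin accompanied by the bom region and the rop gene, which keeps copy number low, consistent with the catalogue's low-copy designation. Selection is by kanamycin through an aminoglycoside phosphotransferase gene. An f1 phage origin is also present. The short tetracycline-resistance fragments, the AmpR promoter fragment and the predicted YPB1 open reading frame in the annotation appear to be backbone remnants rather than functional parts.

The insert, about 1 kb and cloned between NcoI and XhoI, encodes the mature enzyme. The mitochondrial transit peptide has been removed and a start methionine added so that the protein can be translated directly in bacteria. The catalogue lists the promoter as "Lac", but the feature table shows the standard pET arrangement: a T7 promoter followed by a lac operator and the T7 gene 10 ribosome binding site, with a T7 terminator downstream. The plasmid-borne lacI gene supplies the repressor. Expression therefore depends on a host providing T7 RNA polymerase and is induced with IPTG. A C-terminal 6xHis tag, annotated as a fragment of a 9xHis tag, follows the coding sequence and allows metal-affinity purification. The small "SET1" fragment after the tag is probably an annotation match to vector sequence and not an intended fusion.

The plasmid was deposited for course-based undergraduate research experiences (CUREs), where students express and study the enzyme. The depositor notes that this enzyme takes part in the aspartate-malate shuttle and has been linked to replicative lifespan extension in yeast.
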