Addgene plasmid #204231: pET28a MDHM_YEAST
Purpose: Bacterial expression of yeast mitochondrial malate dehydrogenase; Use in CURES (integration of research into undergraduate teaching labs).
Depositing lab: Malate dehydrogenase CUREs Community (MCC). Depositing organization: University of San Diego.
Backbone
  Vector backbone: pET28a
  Backbone manufacturer: Novagen
  Backbone size w/o insert (bp): 5320
  Vector type: Bacterial Expression
Growth in bacteria
  Bacterial resistance: Kanamycin, 50 μg/mL
  Growth temperature: 37°C
  Growth strain: DH5alpha
  Copy number: Low Copy
Gene/Insert
  Gene/Insert name: MDHM_YEAST (alt names: Yeast mitochondrial MDH; Yeast MDH1, ymMDH)
  Species: S. cerevisiae (budding yeast)
  Insert size (bp): 993
  Mutation: Does not include transit peptide and includes a Met for coding
  GenBank ID: NM_001179651.1
  Entrez Gene: MDH1 (a.k.a. YKL085W)
  Promoter: Lac
  Tag / fusion protein: 6X His (C terminal on insert)
  Cloning method: Restriction Enzyme; 5′ cloning site NcoI (not destroyed); 3′ cloning site XhoI (not destroyed)
  Sequencing primers: 5′ T7 Promoter; 3′ T7 Terminal
Terms and licenses: Academic/Nonprofit Terms; Industry Terms: Not Available to Industry
Depositor comments: UniProt ID: https://www.uniprot.org/uniprotkb/P17505/. Expression changes based on metabolite starting point. Involvement of MDH in the asp-malate shuttle in yeast extends replicative lifespan and may play a role in calorie-restricted life extension. For more information, please see the MDH CUREs Community website: https://www.mdhcures.org/.
How to cite: pET28a MDHM_YEAST was a gift from Malate dehydrogenase CUREs Community (MCC) (Addgene plasmid # 204231 ; http://n2t.net/addgene:204231 ; RRID:Addgene_204231)
