>Addgene plasmid #204231 | pET28a MDHM_YEAST | depositor partial sequence | sequence record 396479 | insert
ATGTACAAGGTTACTGTACTGGGTGCAGGTGGTGGCATTGGTCAACCGCTGTCCCTGCTGCTGAAGCTGA
ACCACAAAGTTACCGACCTGCGTCTGTACGACCTGAAAGGTGCTAAAGGTGTGGCTACCGACCTGAGCCA
CATCCCGACTAACTCTGTTGTGAAAGGCTTTACTCCGGAAGAACCGGATGGCCTGAACAACGCTCTGAAG
GATACCGATATGGTTCTGATTCCAGCTGGTGTTCCACGTAAACCAGGTATGACTCGTGACGATCTGTTCG
CCATCAACGCATCCATCGTACGCGACCTGGCTGCTGCAACCGCAGAAAGCGCACCAAACGCAGCTATCCT
GGTGATCAGCAATCCAGTAAACTCTACTGTTCCGATCGTGGCTCAGGTACTGAAGAACAAAGGTGTGTAC
AACCCGAAGAAGCTGTTTGGCGTTACTACCCTGGACAGCATCCGTGCTGCACGCTTCATTTCCGAAGTGG
AGAACACCGATCCGACCCAGGAACGTGTGAATGTAATCGGTGGTCACTCTGGCATTACCATCATCCCACT
GATCAGCCAGACCAACCACAAGCTGATGTCCGATGACAAACGCCACGAACTGATTCACCGTATCCAGTTT
GGTGGTGACGAAGTTGTGAAAGCCAAGAACGGTGCAGGCAGCGCAACTCTGTCTATGGCTCATGCAGGTG
CTAAGTTCGCCAACGCAGTTCTGAGCGGTTTCAAAGGTGAACGCGATGTAATCGAGCCGTCTTTCGTAGA
CTCTCCGCTGTTCAAATCTGAGGGCATCGAGTTCTTCGCGTCTCCGGTGACCCTGGGTCCGGATGGTATT
GAGAAGATTCACCCGATCGGTGAACTGTCTAGCGAAGAGGAGGAGATGCTGCAAAAATGCAAAGAAACTC
TGAAGAAGAACATTGAGAAAGGCGTAAACTTTGTAGCATCCAAGGAGAACCTGTACTTCCAAGGTCATCA
TCACCACCATCAC
